>Addgene plasmid #99521 | pHyg-AID*-GFP | depositor full sequence | sequence record 182167 | Full Sequence
GAACGCGGCCGCCAGCTGAAGCTTCGTACGCTGCAGGTCGACGGTGCAGGCGCCGGGGCTGGTGCTGGGG
CAGGTACCCCTAAAGATCCAGCCAAACCTCCGGCCAAGGCACAAGTTGTGGGATGGCCACCGGTGAGATC
ATACCGGAAGAACGTGATGGTTTCCTGCCAAAAATCAAGCGGTGGCCCGGAGGCGGCGGCGTTCGTGAAG
GTATCACCCGGGAAAGTGAGCAAGGGCGAGGAGCTGTTCACCGGGGTGGTGCCCATCCTGGTCGAGCTGG
ACGGCGACGTAAACGGCCACAAGTTCAGCGTGTCCGGCGAGGGCGAGGGCGATGCCACCTACGGCAAGCT
GACCCTGAAGTTCATCTGCACCACCGGCAAGCTGCCCGTGCCCTGGCCCACCCTCGTGACCACCCTGACC
TACGGCGTGCAGTGCTTCAGCCGCTACCCCGACCACATGAAGCAGCACGACTTCTTCAAGTCCGCCATGC
CCGAAGGCTACGTCCAGGAGCGCACCATCTTCTTCAAGGACGACGGCAACTACAAGACCCGCGCCGAGGT
GAAGTTCGAGGGCGACACCCTGGTGAACCGCATCGAGCTGAAGGGCATCGACTTCAAGGAGGACGGCAAC
ATCCTGGGGCACAAGCTGGAGTACAACTACAACAGCCACAACGTCTATATCATGGCCGACAAGCAGAAGA
ACGGCATCAAGGTGAACTTCAAGATCCGCCACAACATCGAGGACGGCAGCGTGCAGCTCGCCGACCACTA
CCAGCAGAACACCCCCATCGGCGACGGCCCCGTGCTGCTGCCCGACAACCACTACCTGAGCACCCAGTCC
GCCCTGAGCAAAGACCCCAACGAGAAGCGCGATCACATGGTCCTGCTGGAGTTCGTGACCGCCGCCGGGA
TCACTCTCGGCATGGACGAGCTGTACAAGTAAAAAGGCGCGCCAGATCTGTTTAGCTTGCCTCGTCCCCG
CCGGGTCACCCGGCCAGCGACATGGAGGCCCAGAATACCCTCCTTGACAGTCTTGACGTGCGCAGCTCAG
GGGCATGATGTGACTGTCGCCCGTACATTTAGCCCATACATCCCCATGTATAATCATTTGCATCCATACA
TTTTGATGGCCGCACGGCGCGAAGCAAAAATTACGGCTCCTCGCTGCGGACCTGCGAGCAGGGAAACGCT
CCCCTCACAGACGCGTTGAATTGTCCCCACGCCGCGCCCCTGTAGAGAAATATAAAAGGTTAGGATTTGC
CACTGAGGTTCTTCTTTCATATACTTCCTTTTAAAATCTTGCTAGGATACAGTTCTCACATCACATCCGA
ACATAAACAACCATGGGTAAAAAGCCTGAACTCACCGCGACGTCTGTCGAGAAGTTTCTGATCGAAAAGT
TCGACAGCGTCTCCGACCTGATGCAGCTCTCGGAGGGCGAAGAATCTCGTGCTTTCAGCTTCGATGTAGG
AGGGCGTGGATATGTCCTGCGGGTAAATAGCTGCGCCGATGGTTTCTACAAAGATCGTTATGTTTATCGG
CACTTTGCATCGGCCGCGCTCCCGATTCCGGAAGTGCTTGACATTGGGGAATTCAGCGAGAGCCTGACCT
ATTGCATCTCCCGCCGTGCACAGGGTGTCACGTTGCAAGACCTGCCTGAAACCGAACTGCCCGCTGTTCT
GCAGCCGGTCGCGGAGGCCATGGATGCGATCGCTGCGGCCGATCTTAGCCAGACGAGCGGGTTCGGCCCA
TTCGGACCGCAAGGAATCGGTCAATACACTACATGGCGTGATTTCATATGCGCGATTGCTGATCCCCATG
TGTATCACTGGCAAACTGTGATGGACGACACCGTCAGTGCGTCCGTCGCGCAGGCTCTCGATGAGCTGAT
GCTTTGGGCCGAGGACTGCCCCGAAGTCCGGCACCTCGTGCACGCGGATTTCGGCTCCAACAATGTCCTG
ACGGACAATGGCCGCATAACAGCGGTCATTGACTGGAGCGAGGCGATGTTCGGGGATTCCCAATACGAGG
TCGCCAACATCTTCTTCTGGAGGCCGTGGTTGGCTTGTATGGAGCAGCAGACGCGCTACTTCGAGCGGAG
GCATCCGGAGCTTGCAGGATCGCCGCGGCTCCGGGCGTATATGCTCCGCATTGGTCTTGACCAACTCTAT
CAGAGCTTGGTTGACGGCAATTTCGATGATGCAGCTTGGGCGCAGGGTCGATGCGACGCAATCGTCCGAT
CCGGAGCCGGGACTGTCGGGCGTACACAAATCGCCCGCAGAAGCGCGGCCGTCTGGACCGATGGCTGTGT
AGAAGTACTCGCCGATAGTGGAAACCGACGCCCCAGCACTCGTCCGAGGGCAAAGGAATAATCTCGAGTC
ATGTAATTAGTTATGTCACGCTTACATTCACGCCCTCCCCCCACATCCGCTCTAACCGAAAAGGAAGGAG
TTAGACAACCTGAAGTCTAGGTCCCTATTTATTTTTTTATAGTTATGTTAGTATTAAGAACGTTATTTAT
ATTTCAAATTTTTCTTTTTTTTCTGTACAGACGCGTGTACGCATGTAACATTATACTGAAAACCTTGCTT
GAGAAGGTTTTGGGACGCTCGAAGGCTTTAACGAGCTCGAATTCATCGATGATATCAGATCCACTAGTGG
CCTATGCGGCCGCGGATCTGCCGGTCTCCCTATAGTGAGTCGTATTAATTTCGATAAGCCAGGTTAACCT
GCATTAATGAATCGGCCAACGCGCGGGGAGAGGCGGTTTGCGTATTGGGCGCTCTTCCGCTTCCTCGCTC
ACTGACTCGCTGCGCTCGGTCGTTCGGCTGCGGCGAGCGGTATCAGCTCACTCAAAGGCGGTAATACGGT
TATCCACAGAATCAGGGGATAACGCAGGAAAGAACATGTGAGCAAAAGGCCAGCAAAAGGCCAGGAACCG
TAAAAAGGCCGCGTTGCTGGCGTTTTTCCATAGGCTCCGCCCCCCTGACGAGCATCACAAAAATCGACGC
TCAAGTCAGAGGTGGCGAAACCCGACAGGACTATAAAGATACCAGGCGTTTCCCCCTGGAAGCTCCCTCG
TGCGCTCTCCTGTTCCGACCCTGCCGCTTACCGGATACCTGTCCGCCTTTCTCCCTTCGGGAAGCGTGGC
GCTTTCTCAATGCTCACGCTGTAGGTATCTCAGTTCGGTGTAGGTCGTTCGCTCCAAGCTGGGCTGTGTG
CACGAACCCCCCGTTCAGCCCGACCGCTGCGCCTTATCCGGTAACTATCGTCTTGAGTCCAACCCGGTAA
GACACGACTTATCGCCACTGGCAGCAGCCACTGGTAACAGGATTAGCAGAGCGAGGTATGTAGGCGGTGC
TACAGAGTTCTTGAAGTGGTGGCCTAACTACGGCTACACTAGAAGGACAGTATTTGGTATCTGCGCTCTG
CTGAAGCCAGTTACCTTCGGAAAAAGAGTTGGTAGCTCTTGATCCGGCAAACAAACCACCGCTGGTAGCG
GTGGTTTTTTTGTTTGCAAGCAGCAGATTACGCGCAGAAAAAAAGGATCTCAAGAAGATCCTTTGATCTT
TTCTACGGGGTCTGACGCTCAGTGGAACGAAAACTCACGTTAAGGGATTTTGGTCATGAGATTATCAAAA
AGGATCTTCACCTAGATCCTTTTAAATTAAAAATGAAGTTTTAAATCAATCTAAAGTATATATGAGTAAA
CTTGGTCTGACAGTTACCAATGCTTAATCAGTGAGGCACCTATCTCAGCGATCTGTCTATTTCGTTCATC
CATAGTTGCCTGACTCCCCGTCGTGTAGATAACTACGATACGGGAGGGCTTACCATCTGGCCCCAGTGCT
GCAATGATACCGCGAGACCCACGCTCACCGGCTCCAGATTTATCAGCAATAAACCAGCCAGCCGGAAGGG
CCGAGCGCAGAAGTGGTCCTGCAACTTTATCCGCCTCCATCCAGTCTATTAATTGTTGCCGGGAAGCTAG
AGTAAGTAGTTCGCCAGTTAATAGTTTGCGCAACGTTGTTGCCATTGCTACAGGCATCGTGGTGTCACGC
TCGTCGTTTGGTATGGCTTCATTCAGCTCCGGTTCCCAACGATCAAGGCGAGTTACATGATCCCCCATGT
TGTGCAAAAAAGCGGTTAGCTCCTTCGGTCCTCCGATCGTTGTCAGAAGTAAGTTGGCCGCAGTGTTATC
ACTCATGGTTATGGCAGCACTGCATAATTCTCTTACTGTCATGCCATCCGTAAGATGCTTTTCTGTGACT
GGTGAGTACTCAACCAAGTCATTCTGAGAATAGTGTATGCGGCGACCGAGTTGCTCTTGCCCGGCGTCAA
TACGGGATAATACCGCGCCACATAGCAGAACTTTAAAAGTGCTCATCATTGGAAAACGTTCTTCGGGGCG
AAAACTCTCAAGGATCTTACCGCTGTTGAGATCCAGTTCGATGTAACCCACTCGTGCACCCAACTGATCT
TCAGCATCTTTTACTTTCACCAGCGTTTCTGGGTGAGCAAAAACAGGAAGGCAAAATGCCGCAAAAAAGG
GAATAAGGGCGACACGGAAATGTTGAATACTCATACTCTTCCTTTTTCAATATTATTGAAGCATTTATCA
GGGTTATTGTCTCATGAGCGGATACATATTTGAATGTATTTAGAAAAATAAACAAATAGGGGTTCCGCGC
ACATTTCCCCGAAAAGTGCCACCTGACGTCTAAGAAACCATTATTATCATGACATTAACCTATAAAAATA
GGCGTATCACGAGGCCCTTTCGTCTCGCGCGTTTCGGTGATGACGGTGAAAACCTCTGACACATGCAGCT
CCCGGAGACGGTCACAGCTTGTCTGTAAGCGGATGCCGGGAGCAGACAAGCCCGTCAGGGCGCGTCAGCG
GGTGTTGGCGGGTGTCGGGGCTGGCTTAACTATGCGGCATCAGAGCAGATTGTACTGAGAGTGCACCATA
TGGACATATTGTCGTTAGAACGCGGCTACAATTAATACATAACCTTATGTATCATACACATACGATTTAG
GTGACACTATA
Features (pLannotate 1.2.2; 12 found; start..end, strand, type, name):
     79..216     +  CDS            mini-AID (fragment): minimal degron from the auxin-responsive IAA17 protein of Arabidopsis thaliana (Kubota et al., 2013) acts as an auxin-inducible degron (AID) in the presence of TIR1
    226..942     +  CDS            EGFP: the original enhanced GFP (Yang et al., 1996) mammalian codon-optimized
    999..2373    +  gene           hphMX6 (fragment): yeast selectable marker conferring hygromycin resistance
   2425..2614    +  terminator     CYC1 terminator: S. cerevisiae CYC1; transcription terminator for CYC1
   2689..2707    -  promoter       T7 promoter: promoter for bacteriophage T7 RNA polymerase
   2729..2782    -  CDS            lacI (fragment): lac repressor; lacI; The lac repressor binds to the lac operator to inhibit transcription in E. coli. This inhibition can be relieved by adding lactose or isopropyl-β-D-thiogalactopyranoside (IPTG).
   2965..3553    -  rep_origin     ori: high-copy-number ColE1/pMB1/pBR322/pUC origin of replication
   3724..4584    -  CDS            AmpR: β-lactamase; bla; confers resistance to ampicillin, carbenicillin, and related antibiotics
   4585..4689    -  promoter       AmpR promoter: bla
   4784..4819    +  CDS            rop (fragment): Rop protein, which maintains plasmids at low copy number; rop
   4921..4972    +  misc_feature   bom (fragment): basis of mobility region from pBR322
   5035..2       +  promoter       SP6 promoter (across the origin): promoter for bacteriophage SP6 RNA polymerase
