>Addgene plasmid #99521 | pHyg-AID*-GFP | addgene full sequence | sequence record 191895 | Addgene NGS Result
ATTTAGGTGACACTATAGAACGCGGCCGCCAGCTGAAGCTTCGTACGCTGCAGGTCGACGGTGCAGGCGC
CGGGGCTGGTGCTGGGGCAGGTACCCCTAAAGATCCAGCCAAACCTCCGGCCAAGGCACAAGTTGTGGGA
TGGCCACCGGTGAGATCATACCGGAAGAACGTGATGGTTTCCTGCCAAAAATCAAGCGGTGGCCCGGAGG
CGGCGGCGTTCGTGAAGGTATCACCCGGGAAAGTGAGCAAGGGCGAGGAGCTGTTCACCGGGGTGGTGCC
CATCCTGGTCGAGCTGGACGGCGACGTAAACGGCCACAAGTTCAGCGTGTCCGGCGAGGGCGAGGGCGAT
GCCACCTACGGCAAGCTGACCCTGAAGTTCATCTGCACCACCGGCAAGCTGCCCGTGCCCTGGCCCACCC
TCGTGACCACCCTGACCTACGGCGTGCAGTGCTTCAGCCGCTACCCCGACCACATGAAGCAGCACGACTT
CTTCAAGTCCGCCATGCCCGAAGGCTACGTCCAGGAGCGCACCATCTTCTTCAAGGACGACGGCAACTAC
AAGACCCGCGCCGAGGTGAAGTTCGAGGGCGACACCCTGGTGAACCGCATCGAGCTGAAGGGCATCGACT
TCAAGGAGGACGGCAACATCCTGGGGCACAAGCTGGAGTACAACTACAACAGCCACAACGTCTATATCAT
GGCCGACAAGCAGAAGAACGGCATCAAGGTGAACTTCAAGATCCGCCACAACATCGAGGACGGCAGCGTG
CAGCTCGCCGACCACTACCAGCAGAACACCCCCATCGGCGACGGCCCCGTGCTGCTGCCCGACAACCACT
ACCTGAGCACCCAGTCCGCCCTGAGCAAAGACCCCAACGAGAAGCGCGATCACATGGTCCTGCTGGAGTT
CGTGACCGCCGCCGGGATCACTCTCGGCATGGACGAGCTGTACAAGTAAAAAGGCGCGCCAGATCTGTTT
AGCTTGCCTCGTCCCCGCCGGGTCACCCGGCCAGCGACATGGAGGCCCAGAATACCCTCCTTGACAGTCT
TGACGTGCGCAGCTCAGGGGCATGATGTGACTGTCGCCCGTACATTTAGCCCATACATCCCCATGTATAA
TCATTTGCATCCATACATTTTGATGGCCGCACGGCGCGAAGCAAAAATTACGGCTCCTCGCTGCGGACCT
GCGAGCAGGGAAACGCTCCCCTCACAGACGCGTTGAATTGTCCCCACGCCGCGCCCCTGTAGAGAAATAT
AAAAGGTTAGGATTTGCCACTGAGGTTCTTCTTTCATATACTTCCTTTTAAAATCTTGCTAGGATACAGT
TCTCACATCACATCCGAACATAAACAACCATGGGTAAAAAGCCTGAACTCACCGCGACGTCTGTCGAGAA
GTTTCTGATCGAAAAGTTCGACAGCGTCTCCGACCTGATGCAGCTCTCGGAGGGCGAAGAATCTCGTGCT
TTCAGCTTCGATGTAGGAGGGCGTGGATATGTCCTGCGGGTAAATAGCTGCGCCGATGGTTTCTACAAAG
ATCGTTATGTTTATCGGCACTTTGCATCGGCCGCGCTCCCGATTCCGGAAGTGCTTGACATTGGGGAATT
CAGCGAGAGCCTGACCTATTGCATCTCCCGCCGTGCACAGGGTGTCACGTTGCAAGACCTGCCTGAAACC
GAACTGCCCGCTGTTCTGCAGCCGGTCGCGGAGGCCATGGATGCGATCGCTGCGGCCGATCTTAGCCAGA
CGAGCGGGTTCGGCCCATTCGGACCGCAAGGAATCGGTCAATACACTACATGGCGTGATTTCATATGCGC
GATTGCTGATCCCCATGTGTATCACTGGCAAACTGTGATGGACGACACCGTCAGTGCGTCCGTCGCGCAG
GCTCTCGATGAGCTGATGCTTTGGGCCGAGGACTGCCCCGAAGTCCGGCACCTCGTGCACGCGGATTTCG
GCTCCAACAATGTCCTGACGGACAATGGCCGCATAACAGCGGTCATTGACTGGAGCGAGGCGATGTTCGG
GGATTCCCAATACGAGGTCGCCAACATCTTCTTCTGGAGGCCGTGGTTGGCTTGTATGGAGCAGCAGACG
CGCTACTTCGAGCGGAGGCATCCGGAGCTTGCAGGATCGCCGCGGCTCCGGGCGTATATGCTCCGCATTG
GTCTTGACCAACTCTATCAGAGCTTGGTTGACGGCAATTTCGATGATGCAGCTTGGGCGCAGGGTCGATG
CGACGCAATCGTCCGATCCGGAGCCGGGACTGTCGGGCGTACACAAATCGCCCGCAGAAGCGCGGCCGTC
TGGACCGATGGCTGTGTAGAAGTACTCGCCGATAGTGGAAACCGACGCCCCAGCACTCGTCCGAGGGCAA
AGGAATAATCTCGAGTCATGTAATTAGTTATGTCACGCTTACATTCACGCCCTCCCCCCACATCCGCTCT
AACCGAAAAGGAAGGAGTTAGACAACCTGAAGTCTAGGTCCCTATTTATTTTTTTATAGTTATGTTAGTA
TTAAGAACGTTATTTATATTTCAAATTTTTCTTTTTTTTCTGTACAGACGCGTGTACGCATGTAACATTA
TACTGAAAACCTTGCTTGAGAAGGTTTTGGGACGCTCGAAGGCTTTAACGAGCTCGAATTCATCGATGAT
ATCAGATCCACTAGTGGCCTATGCGGCCGCGGATCTGCCGGTCTCCCTATAGTGAGTCGTATTAATTTCG
ATAAGCCAGGTTAACCTGCATTAATGAATCGGCCAACGCGCGGGGAGAGGCGGTTTGCGTATTGGGCGCT
CTTCCGCTTCCTCGCTCACTGACTCGCTGCGCTCGGTCGTTCGGCTGCGGCGAGCGGTATCAGCTCACTC
AAAGGCGGTAATACGGTTATCCACAGAATCAGGGGATAACGCAGGAAAGAACATGTGAGCAAAAGGCCAG
CAAAAGGCCAGGAACCGTAAAAAGGCCGCGTTGCTGGCGTTTTTCCATAGGCTCCGCCCCCCTGACGAGC
ATCACAAAAATCGACGCTCAAGTCAGAGGTGGCGAAACCCGACAGGACTATAAAGATACCAGGCGTTTCC
CCCTGGAAGCTCCCTCGTGCGCTCTCCTGTTCCGACCCTGCCGCTTACCGGATACCTGTCCGCCTTTCTC
CCTTCGGGAAGCGTGGCGCTTTCTCATAGCTCACGCTGTAGGTATCTCAGTTCGGTGTAGGTCGTTCGCT
CCAAGCTGGGCTGTGTGCACGAACCCCCCGTTCAGCCCGACCGCTGCGCCTTATCCGGTAACTATCGTCT
TGAGTCCAACCCGGTAAGACACGACTTATCGCCACTGGCAGCAGCCACTGGTAACAGGATTAGCAGAGCG
AGGTATGTAGGCGGTGCTACAGAGTTCTTGAAGTGGTGGCCTAACTACGGCTACACTAGAAGAACAGTAT
TTGGTATCTGCGCTCTGCTGAAGCCAGTTACCTTCGGAAAAAGAGTTGGTAGCTCTTGATCCGGCAAACA
AACCACCGCTGGTAGCGGTGGTTTTTTTGTTTGCAAGCAGCAGATTACGCGCAGAAAAAAAGGATCTCAA
GAAGATCCTTTGATCTTTTCTACGGGGTCTGACGCTCAGTGGAACGAAAACTCACGTTAAGGGATTTTGG
TCATGAGATTATCAAAAAGGATCTTCACCTAGATCCTTTTAAATTAAAAATGAAGTTTTAAATCAATCTA
AAGTATATATGAGTAAACTTGGTCTGACAGTTACCAATGCTTAATCAGTGAGGCACCTATCTCAGCGATC
TGTCTATTTCGTTCATCCATAGTTGCCTGACTCCCCGTCGTGTAGATAACTACGATACGGGAGGGCTTAC
CATCTGGCCCCAGTGCTGCAATGATACCGCGAGACCCACGCTCACCGGCTCCAGATTTATCAGCAATAAA
CCAGCCAGCCGGAAGGGCCGAGCGCAGAAGTGGTCCTGCAACTTTATCCGCCTCCATCCAGTCTATTAAT
TGTTGCCGGGAAGCTAGAGTAAGTAGTTCGCCAGTTAATAGTTTGCGCAACGTTGTTGCCATTGCTACAG
GCATCGTGGTGTCACGCTCGTCGTTTGGTATGGCTTCATTCAGCTCCGGTTCCCAACGATCAAGGCGAGT
TACATGATCCCCCATGTTGTGCAAAAAAGCGGTTAGCTCCTTCGGTCCTCCGATCGTTGTCAGAAGTAAG
TTGGCCGCAGTGTTATCACTCATGGTTATGGCAGCACTGCATAATTCTCTTACTGTCATGCCATCCGTAA
GATGCTTTTCTGTGACTGGTGAGTACTCAACCAAGTCATTCTGAGAATAGTGTATGCGGCGACCGAGTTG
CTCTTGCCCGGCGTCAATACGGGATAATACCGCGCCACATAGCAGAACTTTAAAAGTGCTCATCATTGGA
AAACGTTCTTCGGGGCGAAAACTCTCAAGGATCTTACCGCTGTTGAGATCCAGTTCGATGTAACCCACTC
GTGCACCCAACTGATCTTCAGCATCTTTTACTTTCACCAGCGTTTCTGGGTGAGCAAAAACAGGAAGGCA
AAATGCCGCAAAAAAGGGAATAAGGGCGACACGGAAATGTTGAATACTCATACTCTTCCTTTTTCAATAT
TATTGAAGCATTTATCAGGGTTATTGTCTCATGAGCGGATACATATTTGAATGTATTTAGAAAAATAAAC
AAATAGGGGTTCCGCGCACATTTCCCCGAAAAGTGCCACCTGACGTCTAAGAAACCATTATTATCATGAC
ATTAACCTATAAAAATAGGCGTATCACGAGGCCCTTTCGTCTCGCGCGTTTCGGTGATGACGGTGAAAAC
CTCTGACACATGCAGCTCCCGGAGACGGTCACAGCTTGTCTGTAAGCGGATGCCGGGAGCAGACAAGCCC
GTCAGGGCGCGTCAGCGGGTGTTGGCGGGTGTCGGGGCTGGCTTAACTATGCGGCATCAGAGCAGATTGT
ACTGAGAGTGCACCATATGGACATATTGTCGTTAGAACGCGGCTACAATTAATACATAACCTTATGTATC
ATACACATACG
Features (pLannotate 1.2.2; 12 found; start..end, strand, type, name):
      1..19      +  promoter       SP6 promoter: promoter for bacteriophage SP6 RNA polymerase
     96..233     +  CDS            mini-AID (fragment): minimal degron from the auxin-responsive IAA17 protein of Arabidopsis thaliana (Kubota et al., 2013) acts as an auxin-inducible degron (AID) in the presence of TIR1
    243..959     +  CDS            EGFP: the original enhanced GFP (Yang et al., 1996) mammalian codon-optimized
   1016..2390    +  gene           hphMX6 (fragment): yeast selectable marker conferring hygromycin resistance
   2442..2631    +  terminator     CYC1 terminator: S. cerevisiae CYC1; transcription terminator for CYC1
   2706..2724    -  promoter       T7 promoter: promoter for bacteriophage T7 RNA polymerase
   2746..2799    -  CDS            lacI (fragment): lac repressor; lacI; The lac repressor binds to the lac operator to inhibit transcription in E. coli. This inhibition can be relieved by adding lactose or isopropyl-β-D-thiogalactopyranoside (IPTG).
   2982..3570    -  rep_origin     ori: high-copy-number ColE1/pMB1/pBR322/pUC origin of replication
   3741..4601    -  CDS            AmpR: β-lactamase; bla; confers resistance to ampicillin, carbenicillin, and related antibiotics
   4602..4706    -  promoter       AmpR promoter: bla
   4801..4836    +  CDS            rop (fragment): Rop protein, which maintains plasmids at low copy number; rop
   4938..4989    +  misc_feature   bom (fragment): basis of mobility region from pBR322
