[The description below was written by a language model from this plasmid's Addgene catalogue record and pLannotate feature annotations shown in this document.]
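Description:
pHyg-AID*-GFP is a pFA6a-derived plasmid that serves as a PCR template for C-terminal tagging of chromosomal genes in Saccharomyces cerevisiae, rather than as a vector that replicates in yeast. No yeast origin or centromere is annotated. It is maintained in E. coli through a high-copy ColE1/pUC-type origin and an ampicillin resistance gene (β-lactamase with its own promoter). Short remnants of lacI, rop and the pBR322 bom region, together with flanking SP6 and T7 phage promoters, are backbone leftovers. The two sequence records provided (depositor and sequencing-derived, both 5,051 nt) carry the same features in the same order and differ only in where numbering starts.

The payload is a promoterless tagging module. It begins with AID*, a truncated auxin-inducible degron made up of residues 71–116 of Arabidopsis thaliana IAA17 (AXR3), which the annotation software matched as a mini-AID fragment. This is fused at its C-terminus to EGFP. Downstream lies an hphMX-type hygromycin resistance marker for selecting yeast integrants, followed by a CYC1 terminator. In the usual pFA6a strategy, the cassette is amplified with primers carrying homology to the 3′ end of a target gene. Homologous recombination then places the degron-GFP in frame at the end of the endogenous coding sequence, so expression remains under the native promoter.

In cells that also express the plant F-box protein TIR1, which this plasmid does not supply, adding auxin triggers ubiquitylation and proteasomal degradation of the tagged protein. The GFP moiety allows the protein's localisation and depletion to be followed. The construct is part of an expanded toolkit of auxin-degron cassettes for conditional protein depletion in budding yeast.
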