Addgene plasmid #99521: pHyg-AID*-GFP
Purpose: C-terminal AID*-GFP degron cassette with HygR marker for S. cerevisiae
Depositing lab: Helle Ulrich. Depositing organization: Cancer Research UK. Publication: An expanded tool kit for the auxin-inducible degron system in budding yeast. Morawska M, Ulrich HD. Yeast. 2013 Sep;30(9):341-51. doi: 10.1002/yea.2967. Epub 2013 Jul 23. PubMed 23836714.
Backbone
  Vector backbone: pFA6a derivative
  Vector type: PCR template for yeast tagging cassette
  Selectable markers: Hygromycin
Growth in bacteria
  Bacterial resistance: Ampicillin, 100 μg/mL
  Growth temperature: 37°C
  Growth strain: DH5alpha
  Copy number: High Copy
Gene/Insert
  Gene/Insert name: IAA17(71-116) (alt names: AID (Auxin-inducible degron); AXR3)
  Species: A. thaliana (mustard weed)
  Entrez Gene: AXR3 (a.k.a. AT1G04250, AUXIN RESISTANT 3, AtIAA17, F19P19.31, F19P19_31, IAA17, indole-3-acetic acid inducible 17)
  Tag / fusion protein: GFP (C terminal on insert)
  Cloning method: Restriction Enzyme; 5′ cloning site Unknown (unknown if destroyed); 3′ cloning site Unknown (unknown if destroyed)
  Sequencing primers: 5′ CGTACGCTGCAGGTCGAC; 3′ TCGATGAATTCGAGCTCG
Resource information
  A portion of this plasmid was derived from a plasmid made by: The parent vector encoding AID was a kind gift from Masato Kanemaki (National Institute of Genetics, Mishima, Japan).
Terms and licenses: Academic/Nonprofit Terms; Industry Terms: Not Available to Industry
How to cite: pHyg-AID*-GFP was a gift from Helle Ulrich (Addgene plasmid # 99521 ; http://n2t.net/addgene:99521 ; RRID:Addgene_99521)
